>Addgene plasmid #146706 | pAc5.1A-DmXRN1_574-1612-V5His6_J | depositor full sequence | sequence record 289152 | Full Sequence
CTTCAAGGAATTAATTCTATATTCTAAAAACACAAATGATACTTCTAAAAAAAATCATGAATGGCATCAA
CTCTGAATCAAATCTTTGCAGATGCACCTACTTCTCATTTCCACTGTCACATCATTTTTCCAGATCTCGC
TGCCTGTTATGTGGCCCACAAACCAAGACACGTTTTATGGCCATTAAAGCTGGCTGATCGTCGCCAAACA
CCAAATACATATCAATATGTACATTCGAGAAAGAAGCGATCAAAGAAGCGTCTTCGGGCGAGTAGGAGAA
TGCGGAGGAGAAGGAGAACGAGCTGATCTAGTATCTCTCCACAATCCAATGCCAACTGACCAACTGGCCA
TATTCGGAGCAATTTGAAGCCAATTTCCATCGCCTGGCGATCGCTCCATTCTTGGCTATATGTTTTTCAC
CGTTCCCGGGGCCATTTTCAAAGACTCGTCGGTAAGATAAGATTGTGTCACTCGCTGTCTCTCTTCATTT
GTCGAAGAATGCTGAGGAATTTCGCGATGACGTCGGCGAGTATTTTGAAGAATGAGAATAATTTGTATTT
ATACGAAAATCAGTTAGTGGAATTTTCTACAAAAACATGTTATCTATAGATAATTTTGTTGCAAAATATG
TTGACTATGACAAAGATTGTATGTATATACCTTTAATGTATTCTCATTTTCTTATGTATTTATAATGGCA
ATGATGATACTGATGATATTTTAAGATGATGCCAGACCACAGGCTGATTTCTGCGTCTTTTGCCGAACGC
AGTGCATGTGCGGTTGTTGTTTTTTGGAATAGTTTCAATTTTCGGACTGTCCGCTTTGATTTCAGTTTCT
TGGCTTATTCAAAAAGCAAAGTAAAGCCAAAAAAGCGAGATGGCAATACCAAATGCGGCAAAACGGTAGT
GGAAGGAAAGGGGTGCGGGGCAGCGGAAGGAAGGGTGGGGCGGGGCGTGGCGGGGTCTGTGGCTGGGCGC
GACGTCACCGACGTTGGAGCCACTCCTTTGACCATGTGTGCGTGTGTGTATTATTCGTGTCTCGCCACTC
GCCGGTTGTTTTTTTCTTTTTATCTCGCTCTCTCTAGCGCCATCTCGTACGCATGCTCAACGCACCGCAT
GTTGCCGTGTCCTTTATGCGTCATTTTGGCTCGAAATAGGCAATTATTTAAACAAAGATTAGTCAACGAA
AACGCTAAAATAAATAAGTCTACAATATGGTTACTTATTGCCATGTGTGTGCAGCCAACGATAGCAACAA
AAGCAACAACACAGTGGCTTTCCCTCTTTCACTTTTTGTTTGCAAGCGCGTGCGAGCAAGACGGCACGAC
CGGCAAACGCAATTACGCTGACAAAGAGCAGACGAAGTTTTGGCCGAAAAACATCAAGGCGCCTGATACG
AATGCATTTGCAATAACAATTGCGATATTTAATATTGTTTATGAAGCTGTTTGACTTCAAAACACACAAA
AAAAAAAATAAAACAAATTATTTGAAAGAGAATTAGGAATCGGACAGCTTATCGTTACGGGCTAACAGCA
CACCGAGACGAAATAGCTTACCTGACGTCACAGCCTCTGGAAGAACTGCCGCCAAGCAGAGAGAGAGAGA
AAAAGAGGGAGAGCAGCTTAGACCGCATGTGCTTGTGTGTGAGGCGTCTCTCTCTTCGTCTCCTGTTTGC
GCAAACGCATAGACTGCACTGAGAAAATCGATTACCTATTTTTTATGAATGAATATTTGCACTATTACTA
TTCAAAACTATTAAGATAGCAATCACATTCAATAGCCAAATACTATACCACCTGAGCGATGCAACGAAAT
GATCAATTTGAGCAAAAATGCTGCATATTTAGGACGGCATCATTATAGAAATGCTTCTTGCTGTGTACTT
TTCTCTCGTCTGGCAGCTGTTTCGCCGTTATTGTTAAAACCGGCTTAAGTTAGGTGTGTTTTCTACGACT
AGTGATGCCCCTACTAGAAGATGTGTGTTGCACAAATGTCCCTGAATAACCAATTTGAAGTGCAGATAGC
AGTAAACGTAAGCTAATATGAATATTATTTAACTGTAATGTTTTAATATCGCTGGACATTACTAATAAAC
CCACTATAAACACATGTACATATGTATGTTTTGGCATACAATGAGTAGTTGGGGAAAAAATGTGTAAAAG
CACCGTGACCATCACAGCATAAAGATAACCAGCTGAAGTATCGAATATGAGTAACCCCCAAATTGAATCA
CATGCCGCAACTGATAGGACCCATGGAAGTACACTCTTCATGGCGATATACAAGACACACACAAGCACGA
ACACCCAGTTGCGGAGGAAATTCTCCGTAAATGAAAACCCAATCGGCGAACAATTCATACCCATATATGG
TAAAAGTTTTGAACGCGACTTGAGAGCGGAGAGCATTGCGGCTGATAAGGTTTTAGCGCTAAGCGGGCTT
TATAAAACGGGCTGCGGGACCAGTTTTCATATCACTACCGTTTGAGTTCTTGTGCTGTGTGGATACTCCT
CCCGACACAAAGCCGCTCCATCAGCCAGCAGTCGTCTAATCCAGAGACCCCGGATCGGGGTACCTACTAG
TCCAGTGTGGTGGAATTCTGCAGATATCCAGCACAGTGGCGGCCGCCCAACATGCGACACGGTCCCATGT
ATGTGTACAAATACAGTACGGTGGCGCAGGGTCCCATGCCAGCGTATCCACCGCTGAGGGCTCTTCCCGT
GCTCTACTGCACGGAGGTGGCCAAGTGGTCGCACGAAATCGCAGTCAATCTGCCGTACAGCGTGTGCATC
GAGCTACCAAATGCGGCGAGAACCGTTTTCTTCCCGGGATTTCCCACCATGCAGCATCTGCCCTTCGATT
TCGAGCTGCGCAACGACCGCGTCAAGGTGTTCGAACAGGTCAGTCGCAACCAGAACATTGTGCTAAAACC
ACGCAAGCGCCAGCTGGAGGACACACTGACGGCGGTGGCCTCCCAGTACCTCGGGAAGGTGATCCACGTC
GGCTGGCCGCATCTCGTCAAGGCGATAGTGGTGCGCGTGGCCACGCGAGATCAGCGCGTCGACAGCGAGG
GAATCACGCTAAACGATTCGCGGCGTTTCGACTCGGAATGCAAGGCACTGCAGGAACACTTTATCAATCG
TATGGGAATACAGTTTGCCAACTATGATGTGCTCGTCTATGTGCGCACCTTTGCCGGCAATTCGACGGAG
TTCCGCGACAAGGGGGCATTGATGGTGCGCGACTCGTGGAGCAGCTCCGTCACCGGCTATCCAGCCCAGG
GCGTGGTGGCCGATCTGACTGTGTGGGAAAGAATGCGCAAGAATTTCCTCAACGTGGAGCACTACTTCCC
CGTTGGCAGCACGATCTTCTTGATCACGGATCCGTATTACGGCAGCGAGGGAACTGTGCAGGACCCACGG
CTGGCCTACACCAACGGCCGGATTCAAGTCAGCATCATGGTGCGACCGGAACCGAAAGTAAATGCGGCAC
GTCAGCTGCAGGAAGAGCGGGACCGGGACTATCTGAGCACCTTCCAGGTCTGCAACTTGCTCCGAATCAG
TGGCCGCACCCTGGGACGCCTAAGTGGCACCGTGTGGGTGGTGCTCGGTCCGCGGCGTCAGAAGATGGAA
AACGTGACCAAGCACAACATTGGCCTGCAGCTCAAGTATCCGCGGCAGAACGAGGAGCGTGCCGGATACT
GCTTCCGCACGAACAACCAGTGGTACTACTCCAGCCTGGCCGTGGATCTGATGCGTAACTATTGCCAGCG
TTACCCAGACGTTATCGACTTCTTTGGCGACTCCAACGATCGCGCCGAGTTCGTATTCGAACAGGACGTG
TTCCCCAATGCGGTTGGCCATCGCCGCGTCGAGGAACTGGCCAACTGGGTGCGCCAGCAGCCGCACATGA
AAGTGGAGCGCATCTCTTGCGGCTCCAAGACGGTCTGCCGCGAGACCATCGAACTGCTGATAGCCGCCGT
CGACGACCTGCGCTCACTGCCCGTCAAGCACGTTAAACTGCAGGTGAAGCCGCACTTGCTCATCAAGCCC
AATGTCACACTGCCAGATGTCTACCGATCAAAGCGCCCGGTGCGTCTCTTCGATCGCGTCGTAATCGTAC
GCACCATTTACATGGTGCCCGTGGGCACTAAGGGCACCGTGATTGGCATTCATCCCGTTACGGACCCCAA
CCCGGTCCGCCTGGAGTGCGTCCATGCTGTCGACACGTTCTGCAAGGTGCTGTTCGACAGCCCCGTTCCG
AACTGCAACAACATCCATGGCATCGCCGAAGACCGAGTTTACAAGGTGCCCGAAATTGCCCTGGTGATCA
TCAAGACGGATGAGGAAGGAAAGAAGCAGAACGACTGCGAACTGCCGGTGAGGGATCCTCAGCCGAACCA
GGCACAGGACGAGCCAGTCCGCGCGACCAGCAGTCGCTATGTGACCGCCGCAGGGTCCACCTCGGTCCCG
ATCACGATGAAGACCCAAATTAGCGACGAATTCGTCAAGACGCGTAGCGATCCGATAGCCCGTACGGATT
CGTACAAGCCATCGTCGGAGCCAAAACCGGTGCCGGTGCCGGAGCAGATTACCAACTGGCGGGAACGCGT
CAGTACGCCAACAAACAAACCGCAGCCTGCGCCAAATAATTGGCGCATAAATCGGTCTTCATCACGTCAA
CAGGGCGGTAGTATTTTTGTTGCTCCGCCCACAAAAACTCCTGATGCAGCTGCAAGCACTGCTTCCACTG
CATTCACCGCAGCCTCGTCCGCAACGCTGACTCCTCTGGATCAGACCTTGGCGCTCATGTCGGTTTTGGG
CGTGGGTGAGGACCAGAGCTCGCCGCCACTCCAGGAGGCGGTGCAGCAGCAACGTCCGCCACTACTTCAA
CAGCAAAGAGCTCCGTTTCCCGGACAAATGCCCAATCTACCCAAGCCACCGCTCTTCTGGCAGCAAGAGG
CGCAGAAGCAGGAGGCGCTGCAGCAGGAGGCGCAGCAGCAGGAGGCGCAGAAGAAGCAGCAGCAGGCGCA
TGCGCAAATGGAGCCTGAACGTATCAATAGCCAGCATTTCTACAGAAGCGGCCAGACAGGAGCGGCGTTG
AATCAGCCGCCATTGGGTGCTCCATCAAAAAGGCAGTGGCATGAGTGGGTGCACCCGCGCATGCAGCACG
CCAACGCATTCCACGCTGGCGTCAACAATGGATATCAGATGCGTCCCAAAAAGAATATAGCTGCGCAGAG
CACCTTTAACAACAACGTGCACATGCACCTCCAGCAACCATATTACCCGAATCAGCAGCAGCAGCAGCAG
CAGCAGCAGCCACTCCAGCTGACGGAGATCAACAATGCGCCACCGCGATACTCAACGATCCAAGATTTTG
TGCCCATACAGGCGTACCGTCCCAAGAAATTAAATCGCGTCCAACCAGCCGGTCGTCAGGACGTCGATGC
CACCAAGAATCCTAGTCGTTCGCCTGTGTTGCAGCAACCGACGAACGAGACTATAGACACAAAGGCCAGT
TCTAGTCTTCCGGTACAATCAGCAGGCGAACAGGTGATTGGACTGATGCAAACGCTTGAAATTAAGCCGG
CTGCGTCGCAGTCCGAATCTGATGGGGTCTCAACAGGCAGTGCGAACGCGCCCACAGCAACGACATCATC
CCAGGCGGTCAACCGAAGGAAGCATCGAGTGCCTCGCATCGGAGCCAAGTTCGACTTGGAATACATACTG
CCCGACTCCCCGCATCCAACTTCTAGAGGGCCCTTCGAAGGTAAGCCTATCCCTAACCCTCTCCTCGGTC
TCGATTCTACGCGTACCGGTCATCATCACCATCACCATTGAGTTTAAACCCGCTGATCAGCCTCGACTGT
GCCTTCTAAGGCCTGAGCTCGCTGATCAGCCTCGATCGAGGATCCAGACATGATAAGATACATTGATGAG
TTTGGACAAACCACAACTAGAATGCAGTGAAAAAAATGCTTTATTTGTGAAATTTGTGATGCTATTGCTT
TATTTGTAACCATTATAAGCTGCAATAAACAAGTTAACAACAACAATTGCATTCATTTTATGTTTCAGGT
TCAGGGGGAGGTGTGGGAGGTTTTTTAAAGCAAGTAAAACCTCTACAAATGTGGTATGGCTGATTATGAT
CAGTCGACCGATGCCCTTGAGAGCCTTCAACCCAGTCAGCTCCTTCCGGTGGGCGCGGGGCATGACTATC
GTCGCCGCACTTATGACTGTCTTCTTTATCATGCAACTCGTAGGACAGGTGCCGGCAGCGCTCTGGGTCA
TTTTCGGCGAGGACCGCTTTCGCTGGAGCGCGACGATGATCGGCCTGTCGCTTGCGGTATTCGGAATCTT
GCACGCCCTCGCTCAAGCCTTCGTCACTGGTCCCGCCACCAAACGTTTCGGCGAGAAGCAGGCCATTATC
GCCGGCATGGCGGCCGACGCGCTGGGCTACGTCTTGCTGGCGTTCGCGACGCGAGGCTGGATGGCCTTCC
CCATTATGATTCTTCTCGCTTCCGGCGGCATCGGGATGCCCGCGTTGCAGGCCATGCTGTCCAGGCAGGT
AGATGACGACCATCAGGGACAGCTTCAAGGATCGCTCGCGGCTCTTACCAGCCAGCAAAAGGCCAGGAAC
CGTAAAAAGGCCGCGTTGCTGGCGTTTTTCCATAGGCTCCGCCCCCCTGACGAGCATCACAAAAATCGAC
GCTCAAGTCAGAGGTGGCGAAACCCGACAGGACTATAAAGATACCAGGCGTTTCCCCCTGGAAGCTCCCT
CGTGCGCTCTCCTGTTCCGACCCTGCCGCTTACCGGATACCTGTCCGCCTTTCTCCCTTCGGGAAGCGTG
GCGCTTTCTCAATGCTCACGCTGTAGGTATCTCAGTTCGGTGTAGGTCGTTCGCTCCAAGCTGGGCTGTG
TGCACGAACCCCCCGTTCAGCCCGACCGCTGCGCCTTATCCGGTAACTATCGTCTTGAGTCCAACCCGGT
AAGACACGACTTATCGCCACTGGCAGCAGCCACTGGTAACAGGATTAGCAGAGCGAGGTATGTAGGCGGT
GCTACAGAGTTCTTGAAGTGGTGGCCTAACTACGGCTACACTAGAAGGACAGTATTTGGTATCTGCGCTC
TGCTGAAGCCAGTTACCTTCGGAAAAAGAGTTGGTAGCTCTTGATCCGGCAAACAAACCACCGCTGGTAG
CGGTGGTTTTTTTGTTTGCAAGCAGCAGATTACGCGCAGAAAAAAAGGATCTCAAGAAGATCCTTTGATC
TTTTCTACGGGGTCTGACGCTCAGTGGAACGAAAACTCACGTTAAGGGATTTTGGTCATGAGATTATCAA
AAAGGATCTTCACCTAGATCCTTTTAAATTAAAAATGAAGTTTTAAATCAATCTAAAGTATATATGAGTA
AACTTGGTCTGACAGTTACCAATGCTTAATCAGTGAGGCACCTATCTCAGCGATCTGTCTATTTCGTTCA
TCCATAGTTGCCTGACTCCCCGTCGTGTAGATAACTACGATACGGGAGGGCTTACCATCTGGCCCCAGTG
CTGCAATGATACCGCGAGACCCACGCTCACCGGCTCCAGATTTATCAGCAATAAACCAGCCAGCCGGAAG
GGCCGAGCGCAGAAGTGGTCCTGCAACTTTATCCGCCTCCATCCAGTCTATTAATTGTTGCCGGGAAGCT
AGAGTAAGTAGTTCGCCAGTTAATAGTTTGCGCAACGTTGTTGCCATTGCTGCAGGCATCGTGGTGTCAC
GCTCGTCGTTTGGTATGGCTTCATTCAGCTCCGGTTCCCAACGATCAAGGCGAGTTACATGATCCCCCAT
GTTGTGCAAAAAAGCGGTTAGCTCCTTCGGTCCTCCGATCGTTGTCAGAAGTAAGTTGGCCGCAGTGTTA
TCACTCATGGTTATGGCAGCACTGCATAATTCTCTTACTGTCATGCCATCCGTAAGATGCTTTTCTGTGA
CTGGTGAGTACTCAACCAAGTCATTCTGAGAATAGTGTATGCGGCGACCGAGTTGCTCTTGCCCGGCGTC
AACACGGGATAATACCGCGCCACATAGCAGAACTTTAAAAGTGCTCATCATTGGAAAACGTTCTTCGGGG
CGAAAACTCTCAAGGATCTTACCGCTGTTGAGATCCAGTTCGATGTAACCCACTCGTGCACCCAACTGAT
CTTCAGCATCTTTTACTTTCACCAGCGTTTCTGGGTGAGCAAAAACAGGAAGGCAAAATGCCGCAAAAAA
GGGAATAAGGGCGACACGGAAATGTTGAATACTCATACTCTTCCTTTTTCAATATTATTGAAGCATTTAT
CAGGGTTATTGTCTCATGAGCGGATACATATTTGAATGTATTTAGAAAAATAAACAAATAGGGGTTCCGC
GCACATTTCCCCGAAAAGTGCCACCTGACGTCTAAGAAACCATTATTATCATGACATTAACCTATAAAAA
TAGGCGTATCACGAGGCCCTTTCGT
Features (pLannotate 1.2.2; 9 found; start..end, strand, type, name):
     56..2568    +  promoter       Ac5 promoter: Drosophila melanogaster actin 5C promoter
   5300..5317    -  CDS            KA2 (fragment): first 150 residues of the mouse kainate receptor subunit 2 mediates targeting to the neuronal soma (Shemesh et al., 2017)
   5780..5821    +  CDS            V5 tag: epitope tag from simian virus 5
   5921..6055    -  polyA_signal   SV40 poly(A) signal: SV40 polyadenylation signal
   6078..6162    -  CDS            large T antigen (fragment): large T antigen from SV40 (simian virus 40)
   6163..6633    +  CDS            TcR (fragment): tetracycline efflux protein; tet; confers resistance to tetracycline
   6677..7265    -  rep_origin     ori: high-copy-number ColE1/pMB1/pBR322/pUC origin of replication
   7436..8296    -  CDS            AmpR: β-lactamase; bla; confers resistance to ampicillin, carbenicillin, and related antibiotics
   8297..8401    -  promoter       AmpR promoter: bla
