[The description below was written by a language model from this plasmid's Addgene catalogue record and pLannotate feature annotations shown in this document.]
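Description:
pAc5.1A-DmXRN1_574-1612-V5His6_J is an insect-cell expression plasmid of about 8.5 kb that produces a C-terminal portion of the Drosophila melanogaster 5'-to-3' exoribonuclease XRN1 (the pacman/pcm gene product), covering residues 574–1612. The catalogue lists the backbone as unknown, but the plasmid name and the annotated parts are consistent with a pAc5.1-type vector. A roughly 2.5 kb Drosophila actin 5C (Ac5) promoter provides strong constitutive transcription in fly cell lines. It is followed by the insert region, a V5 epitope tag and an SV40 polyadenylation signal. The name also indicates a His6 tag after V5, although the feature table does not annotate it separately. The insert is reported to carry one silent mutation relative to the NCBI reference for transcript variant A.

In bacteria the plasmid is maintained through a ColE1/pUC-type origin and selected with ampicillin via the β-lactamase gene and its own promoter. The catalogue describes it as low copy, whereas the origin annotation calls it a high-copy type. The XRN1 coding sequence itself is not annotated by the automated tool, but it presumably occupies the gap between the Ac5 promoter and the V5 tag. The short hits to KA2, SV40 large T antigen and the tetracycline resistance gene are fragments; they are most likely chance matches or backbone remnants rather than functional elements. No selectable marker for insect cells is annotated, which suggests use in transient transfection. The construct comes from work on the direct interaction between the decapping factor DCP1 and XRN1. It is suited to expressing a V5-tagged XRN1 fragment lacking its N-terminal 573 residues, for detection, pull-down or interaction-mapping experiments in Drosophila cells.
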