Addgene plasmid #146706: pAc5.1A-DmXRN1_574-1612-V5His6_J
Purpose: Insect Expression of DmXRN1_574-1612
Depositing lab: Elisa Izaurralde. Depositing organization: Max Planck Institute for Developmental Biology. Publication: A direct interaction between DCP1 and XRN1 couples mRNA decapping to 5' exonucleolytic degradation. Braun JE, Truffault V, Boland A, Huntzinger E, Chang CT, Haas G, Weichenrieder O, Coles M, Izaurralde E. Nat Struct Mol Biol. 2012 Dec;19(12):1324-31. doi: 10.1038/nsmb.2413. Epub 2012 Nov 11. PubMed 23142987.
Backbone
  Vector backbone: Unknown
  Vector type: Insect Expression
Growth in bacteria
  Bacterial resistance: Ampicillin, 100 μg/mL
  Growth temperature: 37°C
  Growth strain: DH5alpha
  Copy number: Low Copy
Gene/Insert
  Gene/Insert name: DmXRN1_574-1612 (alt name: pacman)
  Species: D. melanogaster (fly)
  Mutation: one silent mtuation compared to the sequence given by NCBI:NM_078684.3 variant A.
  Entrez Gene: pcm (a.k.a. Dmel_CG3291, CG3291, DmXrn1, Dmel\CG3291, Pcm, XRN1, XRN1/pcm, Xrn1, Xrn1p)
  Cloning method: Unknown
Terms and licenses: Academic/Nonprofit Terms; Industry Terms: Not Available to Industry
Depositor comments: Plasmids from this collection were made available to the research community and donated after the lab closed. Please note that the sequence provided by the depositing laboratory may be theoretical/predicted or based on Sanger sequencing results. There may be discrepancies between sequencing results obtained by Addgene and the depositor sequence. If an Addgene verified sequence is not available, please contact before placing your order to request that our lab fully sequence the plasmid.
How to cite: pAc5.1A-DmXRN1_574-1612-V5His6_J was a gift from Elisa Izaurralde (Addgene plasmid # 146706 ; http://n2t.net/addgene:146706 ; RRID:Addgene_146706)
